Addgene plasmid #127966: pMTL3
Purpose: constitutive expression of KRAB-dCas9-BFP-KRAB from the AAVS1 locus
Depositing lab: Martin Kampmann. Depositing organization: University of California, San Francisco (UCSF). Publication: CRISPR Interference-Based Platform for Multimodal Genetic Screens in Human iPSC-Derived Neurons. Tian R, Gachechiladze MA, Ludwig CH, Laurie MT, Hong JY, Nathaniel D, Prabhu AV, Fernandopulle MS, Patel R, Abshari M, Ward ME, Kampmann M. Neuron. 2019 Aug 5. pii: S0896-6273(19)30640-3. doi: 10.1016/j.neuron.2019.07.014. PubMed 31422865.
Backbone
  Vector backbone: pAAVS1
  Vector type: Mammalian Expression, TALEN
  Selectable markers: Puromycin
Growth in bacteria
  Bacterial resistance: Ampicillin, 100 μg/mL
  Growth temperature: 37°C
  Growth strain: DH5alpha
  Growth instructions: Test 2-3 colonies to ensure full plasmid is selected.
  Copy number: Unknown
Gene/Insert
  Gene/Insert name: AAVS1-CAG-KRAB-dCas9-BFP-KRAB
  Species: Synthetic
  Insert size (bp): 5406
  Promoter: CAG
  Cloning method: Gibson Cloning
  Sequencing primers: 5′ CTCAGCAACTCGGGGAG
Terms and licenses: Academic/Nonprofit Terms; Industry Terms: Not Available to Industry
How to cite: pMTL3 was a gift from Martin Kampmann (Addgene plasmid # 127966 ; http://n2t.net/addgene:127966 ; RRID:Addgene_127966)
