[The description below was written by a language model from this plasmid's Addgene catalogue record and pLannotate feature annotations shown in this document.]
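Description:
pMTL3 is a roughly 12.2 kb donor plasmid built on the pAAVS1 backbone for knocking a constitutive CRISPR interference (CRISPRi) effector into the human AAVS1 safe-harbour locus, which lies in intron 1 of PPP1R12C. It is propagated in E. coli through a high-copy ColE1/pUC-type origin and an ampicillin resistance gene. The catalogue's "TALEN" vector type suggests that integration is driven by nuclease-assisted homology-directed repair at AAVS1. The nucleases are not encoded on this plasmid.

Left and right AAVS1 homology arms of about 800 bp each flank two units. The first is a promoterless selection cassette made up of a splice acceptor, the puromycin N-acetyltransferase gene and a bGH polyadenylation signal. Because it has no promoter of its own, puromycin resistance should depend on splicing into the endogenous PPP1R12C transcript, which favours correctly targeted integrants. The second unit is a CAG promoter (CMV enhancer, chicken β-actin promoter and chimeric intron) driving a fusion of KRAB, Cas9, TagBFP and a second KRAB, terminated by a rabbit β-globin poly(A) signal. The annotation tool labels the nuclease simply as S. pyogenes Cas9, but the record describes it as catalytically dead dCas9. The two ZNF10 KRAB domains supply transcriptional repression at sgRNA-targeted promoters, and TagBFP reports expression.

Three same-orientation loxP sites are annotated, two bracketing the puromycin cassette and a third downstream of the effector unit. In principle this allows Cre-mediated removal of the marker or of the whole insertion, although the record does not state the intended use of these sites. The depositor and repository sequences differ slightly in length but carry identical annotated features. The associated work used such constructs for CRISPRi genetic screens in human iPSC-derived neurons.
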