Features (pLannotate 1.2.2; 20 found; start..end, strand, type, name):
      1..804     +  misc_feature   HA-L: left homology arm from the adeno-associated virus integration site (AAVS1) within intron 1 of the human PPP1R12C gene
    806..839     +  protein_bind   loxP: Cre-mediated recombination occurs in the 8-bp core sequence (GCATACAT). Cre recombinase
    846..871     +  misc_feature   SA: splice acceptor site
    958..1557    +  CDS            PuroR: puromycin N-acetyltransferase; pac from Streptomyces alboniger; confers resistance to puromycin
   1595..1819    +  polyA_signal   bGH poly(A) signal: bovine growth hormone polyadenylation signal
   1823..1856    +  protein_bind   loxP: Cre-mediated recombination occurs in the 8-bp core sequence (GCATACAT). Cre recombinase
   1859..2238    +  enhancer       CMV enhancer: human cytomegalovirus immediate early enhancer
   2240..2517    +  promoter       chicken β-actin promoter: No description available
   2519..3536    +  intron         chimeric intron: chimera between introns from chicken β-actin and rabbit β-globin
   3631..3816    +  CDS            KRAB: Krüppel-associated box (KRAB) transcriptional repression domain from the human zinc finger protein ZNF10 (Margolin et al., 1994)
   3838..7941    +  CDS            Cas9: Cas9 (Csn1) endonuclease from the Streptococcus pyogenes Type II CRISPR/Cas system generates RNA-guided double strand breaks in DNA
   8077..8772    +  CDS            TagBFP: TagBFP is a basic (constitutively fluorescent) blue fluorescent protein published in 2008, derived from Entacmaea quadricolor. It is reported to be a very rapidly-maturing monomer with very low acid sensitivity.
   8818..9003    +  CDS            KRAB: Krüppel-associated box (KRAB) transcriptional repression domain from the human zinc finger protein ZNF10 (Margolin et al., 1994)
   9012..9092    +  CDS            HBB (fragment): HBB_PONPY - Experimental evidence at transcript level: Swiss-Prot protein existence level 2. Involved in oxygen transport from the lung to the various peripheral tissues. From Pongo pygmaeus (Bornean orangutan).
   9163..9218    +  polyA_signal   β-globin poly(A) signal: rabbit β-globin polyadenylation signal (Gil and Proudfoot, 1987)
   9567..9600    +  protein_bind   loxP: Cre-mediated recombination occurs in the 8-bp core sequence (GCATACAT). Cre recombinase
   9641..10477   +  misc_feature   HA-R: right homology arm from the adeno-associated virus integration site (AAVS1) within intron 1 of the human PPP1R12C gene
  10525..11113   -  rep_origin     ori: high-copy-number ColE1/pMB1/pBR322/pUC origin of replication
  11284..12144   -  CDS            AmpR: β-lactamase; bla; confers resistance to ampicillin, carbenicillin, and related antibiotics
  12145..12185   -  promoter       AmpR promoter (fragment): bla
>Addgene plasmid #127966 | pMTL3 | depositor full sequence | sequence record 245311 | pMTL3 sequence 12197 bps
TGCTTTCTCTGACCAGCATTCTCTCCCCTGGGCCTGTGCCGCTTTCTGTCTGCAGCTTGTGGCCTGGGTC
ACCTCTACGGCTGGCCCAGATCCTTCCCTGCCGCCTCCTTCAGGTTCCGTCTTCCTCCACTCCCTCTTCC
CCTTGCTCTCTGCTGTGTTGCTGCCCAAGGATGCTCTTTCCGGAGCACTTCCTTCTCGGCGCTGCACCAC
GTGATGTCCTCTGAGCGGATCCTCCCCGTGTCTGGGTCCTCTCCGGGCATCTCTCCTCCCTCACCCAACC
CCATGCCGTCTTCACTCGCTGGGTTCCCTTTTCCTTCTCCTTCTGGGGCCTGTGCCATCTCTCGTTTCTT
AGGATGGCCTTCTCCGACGGATGTCTCCCTTGCGTCCCGCCTCCCCTTCTTGTAGGCCTGCATCATCACC
GTTTTTCTGGACAACCCCAAAGTACCCCGTCTCCCTGGCTTTAGCCACCTCTCCATCCTCTTGCTTTCTT
TGCCTGGACACCCCGTTCTCCTGTGGATTCGGGTCACCTCTCACTCCTTTCATTTGGGCAGCTCCCCTAC
CCCCCTTACCTCTCTAGTCTGTGCTAGCTCTTCCAGCCCCCTGTCATGGCATCTTCCAGGGGTCCGAGAG
CTCAGCTAGTCTTCTTCCTCCAACCCGGGCCCCTATGTCCACTTCAGGACAGCATGTTTGCTGCCTCCAG
GGATCCTGTGTCCCCGAGCTGGGACCACCTTATATTCCCAGGGCCGGTTAATGTGGCTCTGGTTCTGGGT
ACTTTTATCTGTCCCCTCCACCCCACAGTGGGGCAATAACTTCGTATAGCATACATTATACGAAGTTATA
AGCTTCTGACCTCTTCTCTTCCTCCCACAGGGCCTCGAGAGATCTGGCAGCGGAGAGGGCAGAGGAAGTC
TTCTAACATGCGGTGACGTGGAGGAGAATCCCGGCCCTAGGCTCGAGATGACCGAGTACAAGCCCACGGT
GCGCCTCGCCACCCGCGACGACGTCCCCAGGGCCGTACGCACCCTCGCCGCCGCGTTCGCCGACTACCCC
GCCACGCGCCACACCGTCGATCCGGACCGCCACATCGAGCGGGTCACCGAGCTGCAAGAACTCTTCCTCA
CGCGCGTCGGGCTCGACATCGGCAAGGTGTGGGTCGCGGACGACGGCGCCGCGGTGGCGGTCTGGACCAC
GCCGGAGAGCGTCGAAGCGGGGGCGGTGTTCGCCGAGATCGGCCCGCGCATGGCCGAGTTGAGCGGTTCC
CGGCTGGCCGCGCAGCAACAGATGGAAGGCCTCCTGGCGCCGCACCGGCCCAAGGAGCCCGCGTGGTTCC
TGGCCACCGTCGGCGTCTCGCCCGACCACCAGGGCAAGGGTCTGGGCAGCGCCGTCGTGCTCCCCGGAGT
GGAGGCGGCCGAGCGCGCCGGGGTGCCCGCCTTCCTGGAGACCTCCGCGCCCCGCAACCTCCCCTTCTAC
GAGCGGCTCGGCTTCACCGTCACCGCCGACGTCGAGGTGCCCGAAGGACCGCGCACCTGGTGCATGACCC
GCAAGCCCGGTGCCTGATCTAGAGGGCCCGTTTAAACCCGCTGATCAGCCTCGACTGTGCCTTCTAGTTG
CCAGCCATCTGTTGTTTGCCCCTCCCCCGTGCCTTCCTTGACCCTGGAAGGTGCCACTCCCACTGTCCTT
TCCTAATAAAATGAGGAAATTGCATCGCATTGTCTGAGTAGGTGTCATTCTATTCTGGGGGGTGGGGTGG
GGCAGGACAGCAAGGGGGAGGATTGGGAAGACAATAGCAGGCATGCTGGGGATGCGGTGGGCTCTATGGG
TCATAACTTCGTATAGCATACATTATACGAAGTTATTCGACATTGATTATTGACTAGTTATTAATAGTAA
TCAATTACGGGGTCATTAGTTCATAGCCCATATATGGAGTTCCGCGTTACATAACTTACGGTAAATGGCC
CGCCTGGCTGACCGCCCAACGACCCCCGCCCATTGACGTCAATAATGACGTATGTTCCCATAGTAACGCC
AATAGGGACTTTCCATTGACGTCAATGGGTGGAGTATTTACGGTAAACTGCCCACTTGGCAGTACATCAA
GTGTATCATATGCCAAGTACGCCCCCTATTGACGTCAATGACGGTAAATGGCCCGCCTGGCATTATGCCC
AGTACATGACCTTATGGGACTTTCCTACTTGGCAGTACATCTACGTATTAGTCATCGCTATTACCATGGT
CGAGGTGAGCCCCACGTTCTGCTTCACTCTCCCCATCTCCCCCCCCTCCCCACCCCCAATTTTGTATTTA
TTTATTTTTTAATTATTTTGTGCAGCGATGGGGGCGGGGGGGGGGGGGGGGCGCGCGCCAGGCGGGGCGG
GGCGGGGCGAGGGGCGGGGCGGGGCGAGGCGGAGAGGTGCGGCGGCAGCCAATCAGAGCGGCGCGCTCCG
AAAGTTTCCTTTTATGGCGAGGCGGCGGCGGCGGCGGCCCTATAAAAAGCGAAGCGCGCGGCGGGCGGGG
AGTCGCTGCGACGCTGCCTTCGCCCCGTGCCCCGCTCCGCCGCCGCCTCGCGCCGCCCGCCCCGGCTCTG
ACTGACCGCGTTACTCCCACAGGTGAGCGGGCGGGACGGCCCTTCTCCTCCGGGCTGTAATTAGCGCTTG
GTTTAATGACGGCTTGTTTCTTTTCTGTGGCTGCGTGAAAGCCTTGAGGGGCTCCGGGAGGGCCCTTTGT
GCGGGGGGAGCGGCTCGGGGGGTGCGTGCGTGTGTGTGTGCGTGGGGAGCGCCGCGTGCGGCTCCGCGCT
GCCCGGCGGCTGTGAGCGCTGCGGGCGCGGCGCGGGGCTTTGTGCGCTCCGCAGTGTGCGCGAGGGGAGC
GCGGCCGGGGGCGGTGCCCCGCGGTGCGGGGGGGGCTGCGAGGGGAACAAAGGCTGCGTGCGGGGTGTGT
GCGTGGGGGGGTGAGCAGGGGGTGTGGGCGCGTCGGTCGGGCTGCAACCCCCCCTGCACCCCCCTCCCCG
AGTTGCTGAGCACGGCCCGGCTTCGGGTGCGGGGCTCCGTACGGGGCGTGGCGCGGGGCTCGCCGTGCCG
GGCGGGGGGTGGCGGCAGGTGGGGGTGCCGGGCGGGGCGGGGCCGCCTCGGGCCGGGGAGGGCTCGGGGG
AGGGGCGCGGCGGCCCCCGGAGCGCCGGCGGCTGTCGAGGCGCGGCGAGCCGCAGCCATTGCCTTTTATG
GTAATCGTGCGAGAGGGCGCAGGGACTTCCTTTGTCCCAAATCTGTGCGGAGCCGAAATCTGGGAGGCGC
CGCCGCACCCCCTCTAGCGGGCGCGGGGCGAAGCGGTGCGGCGCCGGCAGGAAGGAAATGGGCGGGGAGG
GCCTTCGTGCGTCGCCGCGCCGCCGTCCCCTTCTCCCTCTCCAGCCTCGGGGCTGTCCGCGGGGGGACGG
CTGCCTTCGGGGGGGACGGGGCAGGGCGGGGTTCGGCTTCTGGCGTGTGACCGGCGGCTCTAGAGCCTCT
GCTAACCATGTTCATGCCTTCTTCTTTTTCCTACAGCTCCTGGGCAACGTGCTGGTTATTGTGCTGTCTC
ATCATTTTGGCAAAGAATGTCGACGCCACCATGGATGCTAAGTCACTAACTGCCTGGTCCCGGACACTGG
TGACCTTCAAGGATGTATTTGTGGACTTCACCAGGGAGGAGTGGAAGCTGCTGGACACTGCTCAGCAGAT
CGTGTACAGAAATGTGATGCTGGAGAACTATAAGAACCTGGTTTCCTTGGGTTATCAGCTTACTAAGCCA
GATGTGATCCTCCGGTTGGAGAAGGGAGAAGAGCCCGGCGGTTCCGGCGGAGGGTCGATGGACAAGAAGT
ACAGCATCGGCCTGGCCATCGGCACCAACTCTGTGGGCTGGGCCGTGATCACCGACGAGTACAAGGTGCC
CAGCAAGAAATTCAAGGTGCTGGGCAACACCGACCGGCACAGCATCAAGAAGAACCTGATCGGCGCCCTG
CTGTTCGACAGCGGAGAAACAGCCGAGGCCACCCGGCTGAAGAGAACCGCCAGAAGAAGATACACCAGAC
GGAAGAACCGGATCTGCTATCTGCAAGAGATCTTCAGCAACGAGATGGCCAAGGTGGACGACAGCTTCTT
CCACAGACTGGAAGAGTCCTTCCTGGTGGAAGAGGATAAGAAGCACGAGCGGCACCCCATCTTCGGCAAC
ATCGTGGACGAGGTGGCCTACCACGAGAAGTACCCCACCATCTACCACCTGAGAAAGAAACTGGTGGACA
GCACCGACAAGGCCGACCTGCGGCTGATCTATCTGGCCCTGGCCCACATGATCAAGTTCCGGGGCCACTT
CCTGATCGAGGGCGACCTGAACCCCGACAACAGCGACGTGGACAAGCTGTTCATCCAGCTGGTGCAGACC
TACAACCAGCTGTTCGAGGAAAACCCCATCAACGCCAGCGGCGTGGACGCCAAGGCCATCCTGTCTGCCA
GACTGAGCAAGAGCAGACGGCTGGAAAATCTGATCGCCCAGCTGCCCGGCGAGAAGAAGAATGGCCTGTT
CGGCAACCTGATTGCCCTGAGCCTGGGCCTGACCCCCAACTTCAAGAGCAACTTCGACCTGGCCGAGGAT
GCCAAACTGCAGCTGAGCAAGGACACCTACGACGACGACCTGGACAACCTGCTGGCCCAGATCGGCGACC
AGTACGCCGACCTGTTTCTGGCCGCCAAGAACCTGTCCGACGCCATCCTGCTGAGCGACATCCTGAGAGT
GAACACCGAGATCACCAAGGCCCCCCTGAGCGCCTCTATGATCAAGAGATACGACGAGCACCACCAGGAC
CTGACCCTGCTGAAAGCTCTCGTGCGGCAGCAGCTGCCTGAGAAGTACAAAGAGATTTTCTTCGACCAGA
GCAAGAACGGCTACGCCGGCTACATCGATGGCGGAGCCAGCCAGGAAGAGTTCTACAAGTTCATCAAGCC
CATCCTGGAAAAGATGGACGGCACCGAGGAACTGCTCGTGAAGCTGAACAGAGAGGACCTGCTGCGGAAG
CAGCGGACCTTCGACAACGGCAGCATCCCCCACCAGATCCACCTGGGAGAGCTGCACGCCATTCTGCGGC
GGCAGGAAGATTTTTACCCATTCCTGAAGGACAACCGGGAAAAGATCGAGAAGATCCTGACCTTCCGCAT
CCCCTACTACGTGGGCCCTCTGGCCAGGGGAAACAGCAGATTCGCCTGGATGACCAGAAAGAGCGAGGAA
ACCATCACCCCCTGGAACTTCGAGGAAGTGGTGGACAAGGGCGCCAGCGCCCAGAGCTTCATCGAGCGGA
TGACCAACTTCGATAAGAACCTGCCCAACGAGAAGGTGCTGCCCAAGCACAGCCTGCTGTACGAGTACTT
CACCGTGTACAACGAGCTGACCAAAGTGAAATACGTGACCGAGGGAATGAGAAAGCCCGCCTTCCTGAGC
GGCGAGCAGAAAAAAGCCATCGTGGACCTGCTGTTCAAGACCAACCGGAAAGTGACCGTGAAGCAGCTGA
AAGAGGACTACTTCAAGAAAATCGAGTGCTTCGACTCCGTGGAAATCTCCGGCGTGGAAGATCGGTTCAA
CGCCTCCCTGGGCACATACCACGATCTGCTGAAAATTATCAAGGACAAGGACTTCCTGGACAATGAGGAA
AACGAGGACATTCTGGAAGATATCGTGCTGACCCTGACACTGTTTGAGGACAGAGAGATGATCGAGGAAC
GGCTGAAAACCTATGCCCACCTGTTCGACGACAAAGTGATGAAGCAGCTGAAGCGGCGGAGATACACCGG
CTGGGGCAGGCTGAGCCGGAAGCTGATCAACGGCATCCGGGACAAGCAGTCCGGCAAGACAATCCTGGAT
TTCCTGAAGTCCGACGGCTTCGCCAACAGAAACTTCATGCAGCTGATCCACGACGACAGCCTGACCTTTA
AAGAGGACATCCAGAAAGCCCAGGTGTCCGGCCAGGGCGATAGCCTGCACGAGCACATTGCCAATCTGGC
CGGCAGCCCCGCCATTAAGAAGGGCATCCTGCAGACAGTGAAGGTGGTGGACGAGCTCGTGAAAGTGATG
GGCCGGCACAAGCCCGAGAACATCGTGATCGAAATGGCCAGAGAGAACCAGACCACCCAGAAGGGACAGA
AGAACAGCCGCGAGAGAATGAAGCGGATCGAAGAGGGCATCAAAGAGCTGGGCAGCCAGATCCTGAAAGA
ACACCCCGTGGAAAACACCCAGCTGCAGAACGAGAAGCTGTACCTGTACTACCTGCAGAATGGGCGGGAT
ATGTACGTGGACCAGGAACTGGACATCAACCGGCTGTCCGACTACGATGTGGACGCTATCGTGCCTCAGA
GCTTTCTGAAGGACGACTCCATCGATAACAAAGTGCTGACTCGGAGCGACAAGAACCGGGGCAAGAGCGA
CAACGTGCCCTCCGAAGAGGTCGTGAAGAAGATGAAGAACTACTGGCGCCAGCTGCTGAATGCCAAGCTG
ATTACCCAGAGGAAGTTCGACAATCTGACCAAGGCCGAGAGAGGCGGCCTGAGCGAACTGGATAAGGCCG
GCTTCATCAAGAGACAGCTGGTGGAAACCCGGCAGATCACAAAGCACGTGGCACAGATCCTGGACTCCCG
GATGAACACTAAGTACGACGAGAACGACAAACTGATCCGGGAAGTGAAAGTGATCACCCTGAAGTCCAAG
CTGGTGTCCGATTTCCGGAAGGATTTCCAGTTTTACAAAGTGCGCGAGATCAACAACTACCACCACGCCC
ACGACGCCTACCTGAACGCCGTCGTGGGAACCGCCCTGATCAAAAAGTACCCTAAGCTGGAAAGCGAGTT
CGTGTACGGCGACTACAAGGTGTACGACGTGCGGAAGATGATCGCCAAGAGCGAGCAGGAAATCGGCAAG
GCTACCGCCAAGTACTTCTTCTACAGCAACATCATGAACTTTTTCAAGACCGAGATTACCCTGGCCAACG
GCGAGATCCGGAAGCGGCCTCTGATCGAGACAAACGGCGAAACAGGCGAGATCGTGTGGGATAAGGGCCG
GGACTTTGCCACCGTGCGGAAAGTGCTGTCTATGCCCCAAGTGAATATCGTGAAAAAGACCGAGGTGCAG
ACAGGCGGCTTCAGCAAAGAGTCTATCCTGCCCAAGAGGAACAGCGACAAGCTGATCGCCAGAAAGAAGG
ACTGGGACCCTAAGAAGTACGGCGGCTTCGACAGCCCCACCGTGGCCTATTCTGTGCTGGTGGTGGCCAA
AGTGGAAAAGGGCAAGTCCAAGAAACTGAAGAGTGTGAAAGAGCTGCTGGGGATCACCATCATGGAAAGA
AGCAGCTTCGAGAAGAATCCCATCGACTTTCTGGAAGCCAAGGGCTACAAAGAAGTGAAAAAGGACCTGA
TCATCAAGCTGCCTAAGTACTCCCTGTTCGAGCTGGAAAACGGCCGGAAGAGAATGCTGGCCTCTGCCGG
CGAACTGCAGAAGGGAAACGAACTGGCCCTGCCCTCCAAATATGTGAACTTCCTGTACCTGGCCAGCCAC
TATGAGAAGCTGAAGGGCTCCCCCGAGGATAATGAGCAGAAACAGCTGTTTGTGGAACAGCACAAACACT
ACCTGGACGAGATCATCGAGCAGATCAGCGAGTTCTCCAAGAGAGTGATCCTGGCCGACGCTAATCTGGA
CAAGGTGCTGAGCGCCTACAACAAGCACAGAGACAAGCCTATCAGAGAGCAGGCCGAGAATATCATCCAC
CTGTTTACCCTGACCAATCTGGGAGCCCCTGCCGCCTTCAAGTACTTTGACACCACCATCGACCGGAAGA
GGTACACCAGCACCAAAGAGGTGCTGGACGCCACCCTGATCCACCAGAGCATCACCGGCCTGTACGAGAC
ACGGATCGACCTGTCTCAGCTGGGAGGCGACGCCTATCCCTATGACGTGCCCGATTATGCCAGCCTGGGC
AGCGGCTCCCCCAAGAAAAAACGCAAGGTGGAAGATCCTAAGAAAAAGCGGAAAGTGGACGGCATTGGTA
GTGGGAGCAACGGCAGCAGCGGATCCAGCGAGCTGATTAAGGAGAACATGCACATGAAGCTGTACATGGA
GGGCACCGTGGACAACCATCACTTCAAGTGCACATCCGAGGGCGAAGGCAAGCCCTACGAGGGCACCCAG
ACCATGAGAATCAAGGTGGTCGAGGGCGGCCCTCTCCCCTTCGCCTTCGACATCCTGGCTACTAGCTTCC
TCTACGGCAGCAAGACCTTCATCAACCACACCCAGGGCATCCCCGACTTCTTCAAGCAGTCCTTCCCTGA
GGGCTTCACATGGGAGAGAGTCACCACATACGAAGACGGGGGCGTGCTGACCGCTACCCAGGACACCAGC
CTCCAGGACGGCTGCCTCATCTACAACGTCAAGATCAGAGGGGTGAACTTCACATCCAACGGCCCTGTGA
TGCAGAAGAAAACACTCGGCTGGGAGGCCTTCACCGAGACGCTGTACCCCGCTGACGGCGGCCTGGAAGG
CAGAAACGACATGGCCCTGAAGCTCGTGGGCGGGAGCCATCTGATCGCAAACATCAAGACCACATATAGA
TCCAAGAAACCCGCTAAGAACCTCAAGATGCCTGGCGTCTACTATGTGGACTACAGACTGGAAAGAATCA
AGGAGGCCAACAACGAGACCTACGTCGAGCAGCACGAGGTGGCAGTGGCCAGATACTGCGACCTCCCTAG
CAAACTGGGGCACAAGCTTAATGGCGGTGGCGGAGGGATGGATGCTAAGTCACTAACTGCCTGGTCCCGG
ACACTGGTGACCTTCAAGGATGTATTTGTGGACTTCACCAGGGAGGAGTGGAAGCTGCTGGACACTGCTC
AGCAGATCGTGTACAGAAATGTGATGCTGGAGAACTATAAGAACCTGGTTTCCTTGGGTTATCAGCTTAC
TAAGCCAGATGTGATCCTCCGGTTGGAGAAGGGAGAAGAGCCCTAGTAACGCGTGAATTCACTCCTCAGG
TGCAGGCTGCCTATCAGAAGGTGGTGGCTGGTGTGGCCAATGCCCTGGCTCACAAATACCACTGAGATCT
TTTTCCCTCTGCCAAAAATTATGGGGACATCATGAAGCCCCTTGAGCATCTGACTTCTGGCTAATAAAGG
AAATTTATTTTCATTGCAATAGTGTGTTGGAATTTTTTGTGTCTCTCACTCGGAAGGACATATGGGAGGG
CAAATCATTTAAAACATCAGAATGAGTATTTGGTTTAGAGTTTGGCAACATATGCCCATATGCTGGCTGC
CATGAACAAAGGTTGGCTATAAAGAGGTCATCAGTATATGAAACAGCCCCCTGCTGTCCATTCCTTATTC
CATAGAAAAGCCTTGACTTGAGGTTAGATTTTTTTTATATTTTGTTTTGTGTTATTTTTTTCTTTAACAT
CCCTAAAATTTTCCTTACATGTTTTACTAGCCAGATTTTTCCTCCTCTCCTGACTACTCCCAGTCATAGC
TGTCCCTCTTCTCTTATGGAGATCCCTCGACCTGCAGCCCAAGCTTATAACTTCGTATAGCATACATTAT
ACGAAGTTATGCGGCCGCACCGGTATGCATTTAATTAAGATATCAGCTTTACTAGGGACAGGATTGGTGA
CAGAAAAGCCCCATCCTTAGGCCTCCTCCTTCCTAGTCTCCTGATATTGGGTCTAACCCCCACCTCCTGT
TAGGCAGATTCCTTATCTGGTGACACACCCCCATTTCCTGGAGCCATCTCTCTCCTTGCCAGAACCTCTA
AGGTTTGCTTACGATGGAGCCAGAGAGGATCCTGGGAGGGAGAGCTTGGCAGGGGGTGGGAGGGAAGGGG
GGGATGCGTGACCTGCCCGGTTCTCAGTGGCCACCCTGCGCTACCCTCTCCCAGAACCTGAGCTGCTCTG
ACGCGGCTGTCTGGTGCGTTTCACTGATCCTGGTGCTGCAGCTTCCTTACACTTCCCAAGAGGAGAAGCA
GTTTGGAAAAACAAAATCAGAATAAGTTGGTCCTGAGTTCTAACTTTGGCTCTTCACCTTTCTAGTCCCC
AATTTATATTGTTCCTCCGTGCGTCAGTTTTACCTGTGAGATAAGGCCAGTAGCCAGCCCCGTCCTGGCA
GGGCTGTGGTGAGGAGGGGGGTGTCCGTGTGGAAAACTCCCTTTGTGAGAATGGTGCGTCCTAGGTGTTC
ACCAGGTCGTGGCCGCCTCTACTCCCTTTCTCTTTCTCCATCCTTCTTTCCTTAAAGAGTCCCCAGTGCT
ATCTGGGACATATTCCTCCGCCCAGAGCAGGGTCCCGCTTCCCTAAGGCCCTGCTCTGGGCTTCTGGGTT
TGAGTCCTTGGCAAGCCCAGGAGAGGCGCTCAGGCTTCCCTGTCCCCCTTCCTCGTCCACCATCTCATGC
CCCTGGCTCTCCTGCCCCTTCCCTACAGGGGTTCCTGGCTCTGCTCTAAGGGCGAATTCGCCAGGAACCG
TAAAAAGGCCGCGTTGCTGGCGTTTTTCCATAGGCTCCGCCCCCCTGACGAGCATCACAAAAATCGACGC
TCAAGTCAGAGGTGGCGAAACCCGACAGGACTATAAAGATACCAGGCGTTTCCCCCTGGAAGCTCCCTCG
TGCGCTCTCCTGTTCCGACCCTGCCGCTTACCGGATACCTGTCCGCCTTTCTCCCTTCGGGAAGCGTGGC
GCTTTCTCATAGCTCACGCTGTAGGTATCTCAGTTCGGTGTAGGTCGTTCGCTCCAAGCTGGGCTGTGTG
CACGAACCCCCCGTTCAGCCCGACCGCTGCGCCTTATCCGGTAACTATCGTCTTGAGTCCAACCCGGTAA
GACACGACTTATCGCCACTGGCAGCAGCCACTGGTAACAGGATTAGCAGAGCGAGGTATGTAGGCGGTGC
TACAGAGTTCTTGAAGTGGTGGCCTAACTACGGCTACACTAGAAGGACAGTATTTGGTATCTGCGCTCTG
CTGAAGCCAGTTACCTTCGGAAAAAGAGTTGGTAGCTCTTGATCCGGCAAACAAACCACCGCTGGTAGCG
GTGGTTTTTTTGTTTGCAAGCAGCAGATTACGCGCAGAAAAAAAGGATCTCAAGAAGATCCTTTGATCTT
TTCTACGGGGTCTGACGCTCAGTGGAACGAAAACTCACGTTAAGGGATTTTGGTCATGAGATTATCAAAA
AGGATCTTCACCTAGATCCTTTTAAATTAAAAATGAAGTTTTAAATCAATCTAAAGTATATATGAGTAAA
CTTGGTCTGACAGTTACCAATGCTTAATCAGTGAGGCACCTATCTCAGCGATCTGTCTATTTCGTTCATC
CATAGTTGCCTGACTCCCCGTCGTGTAGATAACTACGATACGGGAGGGCTTACCATCTGGCCCCAGTGCT
GCAATGATACCGCGAGACCCACGCTCACCGGCTCCAGATTTATCAGCAATAAACCAGCCAGCCGGAAGGG
CCGAGCGCAGAAGTGGTCCTGCAACTTTATCCGCCTCCATCCAGTCTATTAATTGTTGCCGGGAAGCTAG
AGTAAGTAGTTCGCCAGTTAATAGTTTGCGCAACGTTGTTGCCATTGCTACAGGCATCGTGGTGTCACGC
TCGTCGTTTGGTATGGCTTCATTCAGCTCCGGTTCCCAACGATCAAGGCGAGTTACATGATCCCCCATGT
TGTGCAAAAAAGCGGTTAGCTCCTTCGGTCCTCCGATCGTTGTCAGAAGTAAGTTGGCCGCAGTGTTATC
ACTCATGGTTATGGCAGCACTGCATAATTCTCTTACTGTCATGCCATCCGTAAGATGCTTTTCTGTGACT
GGTGAGTACTCAACCAAGTCATTCTGAGAATAGTGTATGCGGCGACCGAGTTGCTCTTGCCCGGCGTCAA
TACGGGATAATACCGCGCCACATAGCAGAACTTTAAAAGTGCTCATCATTGGAAAACGTTCTTCGGGGCG
AAAACTCTCAAGGATCTTACCGCTGTTGAGATCCAGTTCGATGTAACCCACTCGTGCACCCAACTGATCT
TCAGCATCTTTTACTTTCACCAGCGTTTCTGGGTGAGCAAAAACAGGAAGGCAAAATGCCGCAAAAAAGG
GAATAAGGGCGACACGGAAATGTTGAATACTCATACTCTTCCTTTTTCAATATTATTGAAGCATTTATCA
GGGTTGAATTCGCCCTT
