Features (pLannotate 1.2.2; 20 found; start..end, strand, type, name):
    163..1179    +  intron         chimeric intron: chimera between introns from chicken β-actin and rabbit β-globin
   1274..1459    +  CDS            KRAB: Krüppel-associated box (KRAB) transcriptional repression domain from the human zinc finger protein ZNF10 (Margolin et al., 1994)
   1481..5584    +  CDS            Cas9: Cas9 (Csn1) endonuclease from the Streptococcus pyogenes Type II CRISPR/Cas system generates RNA-guided double strand breaks in DNA
   5720..6415    +  CDS            TagBFP: TagBFP is a basic (constitutively fluorescent) blue fluorescent protein published in 2008, derived from Entacmaea quadricolor. It is reported to be a very rapidly-maturing monomer with very low acid sensitivity.
   6461..6646    +  CDS            KRAB: Krüppel-associated box (KRAB) transcriptional repression domain from the human zinc finger protein ZNF10 (Margolin et al., 1994)
   6655..6735    +  CDS            HBB (fragment): HBB_PONPY - Experimental evidence at transcript level: Swiss-Prot protein existence level 2. Involved in oxygen transport from the lung to the various peripheral tissues. From Pongo pygmaeus (Bornean orangutan).
   6806..6861    +  polyA_signal   β-globin poly(A) signal: rabbit β-globin polyadenylation signal (Gil and Proudfoot, 1987)
   7210..7243    +  protein_bind   loxP: Cre-mediated recombination occurs in the 8-bp core sequence (GCATACAT). Cre recombinase
   7284..8120    +  misc_feature   HA-R: right homology arm from the adeno-associated virus integration site (AAVS1) within intron 1 of the human PPP1R12C gene
   8168..8756    -  rep_origin     ori: high-copy-number ColE1/pMB1/pBR322/pUC origin of replication
   8927..9787    -  CDS            AmpR: β-lactamase; bla; confers resistance to ampicillin, carbenicillin, and related antibiotics
   9788..9828    -  promoter       AmpR promoter (fragment): bla
   9841..10644   +  misc_feature   HA-L: left homology arm from the adeno-associated virus integration site (AAVS1) within intron 1 of the human PPP1R12C gene
  10646..10679   +  protein_bind   loxP: Cre-mediated recombination occurs in the 8-bp core sequence (GCATACAT). Cre recombinase
  10686..10711   +  misc_feature   SA: splice acceptor site
  10798..11397   +  CDS            PuroR: puromycin N-acetyltransferase; pac from Streptomyces alboniger; confers resistance to puromycin
  11435..11659   +  polyA_signal   bGH poly(A) signal: bovine growth hormone polyadenylation signal
  11663..11696   +  protein_bind   loxP: Cre-mediated recombination occurs in the 8-bp core sequence (GCATACAT). Cre recombinase
  11699..12078   +  enhancer       CMV enhancer: human cytomegalovirus immediate early enhancer
  12080..162     +  promoter       chicken β-actin promoter (across the origin): No description available
>Addgene plasmid #127966 | pMTL3 | addgene full sequence | sequence record 249160 | Addgene NGS Result
GGGGGGCGCGCGCCAGGCGGGGCGGGGCGGGGCGAGGGGCGGGGCGGGGCGAGGCGGAGAGGTGCGGCGG
CAGCCAATCAGAGCGGCGCGCTCCGAAAGTTTCCTTTTATGGCGAGGCGGCGGCGGCGGCGGCCCTATAA
AAAGCGAAGCGCGCGGCGGGCGGGAGTCGCTGCGCGCTGCCTTCGCCCCGTGCCCCGCTCCGCCGCCGCC
TCGCGCCGCCCGCCCCGGCTCTGACTGACCGCGTTACTCCCACAGGTGAGCGGGCGGGACGGCCCTTCTC
CTCCGGGCTGTAATTAGCGCTTGGTTTAATGACGGCTTGTTTCTTTTCTGTGGCTGCGTGAAAGCCTTGA
GGGGCTCCGGGAGGGCCCTTTGTGCGGGGGGAGCGGCTCGGGGGGTGCGTGCGTGTGTGTGTGCGTGGGG
AGCGCCGCGTGCGGCTCCGCGCTGCCCGGCGGCTGTGAGCGCTGCGGGCGCGGCGCGGGGCTTTGTGCGC
TCCGCAGTGTGCGCGAGGGGAGCGCGGCCGGGGGCGGTGCCCCGCGGTGCGGGGGGGGCTGCGAGGGGAA
CAAAGGCTGCGTGCGGGGTGTGTGCGTGGGGGGGTGAGCAGGGGGTGTGGGCGCGTCGGTCGGGCTGCAA
CCCCCCCTGCACCCCCCTCCCCGAGTTGCTGAGCACGGCCCGGCTTCGGGTGCGGGGCTCCGTACGGGGC
GTGGCGCGGGGCTCGCCGTGCCGGGCGGGGGGTGGCGGCAGGTGGGGGTGCCGGGCGGGGCGGGGCCGCC
TCGGGCCGGGGAGGGCTCGGGGGAGGGGCGCGGCGGCCCCCGGAGCGCCGGCGGCTGTCGAGGCGCGGCG
AGCCGCAGCCATTGCCTTTTATGGTAATCGTGCGAGAGGGCGCAGGGACTTCCTTTGTCCCAAATCTGTG
CGGAGCCGAAATCTGGGAGGCGCCGCCGCACCCCCTCTAGCGGGCGCGGGGCGAAGCGGTGCGGCGCCGG
CAGGAAGGAAATGGGCGGGGAGGGCCTTCGTGCGTCGCCGCGCCGCCGTCCCCTTCTCCCTCTCCAGCCT
CGGGGCTGTCCGCGGGGGGACGGCTGCCTTCGGGGGGGACGGGGCAGGGCGGGGTTCGGCTTCTGGCGTG
TGACCGGCGGCTCTAGAGCCTCTGCTAACCATGTTCATGCCTTCTTCTTTTTCCTACAGCTCCTGGGCAA
CGTGCTGGTTATTGTGCTGTCTCATCATTTTGGCAAAGAATGTCGACGCCACCATGGATGCTAAGTCACT
AACTGCCTGGTCCCGGACACTGGTGACCTTCAAGGATGTATTTGTGGACTTCACCAGGGAGGAGTGGAAG
CTGCTGGACACTGCTCAGCAGATCGTGTACAGAAATGTGATGCTGGAGAACTATAAGAACCTGGTTTCCT
TGGGTTATCAGCTTACTAAGCCAGATGTGATCCTCCGGTTGGAGAAGGGAGAAGAGCCCGGCGGTTCCGG
CGGAGGGTCGATGGACAAGAAGTACAGCATCGGCCTGGCCATCGGCACCAACTCTGTGGGCTGGGCCGTG
ATCACCGACGAGTACAAGGTGCCCAGCAAGAAATTCAAGGTGCTGGGCAACACCGACCGGCACAGCATCA
AGAAGAACCTGATCGGCGCCCTGCTGTTCGACAGCGGAGAAACAGCCGAGGCCACCCGGCTGAAGAGAAC
CGCCAGAAGAAGATACACCAGACGGAAGAACCGGATCTGCTATCTGCAAGAGATCTTCAGCAACGAGATG
GCCAAGGTGGACGACAGCTTCTTCCACAGACTGGAAGAGTCCTTCCTGGTGGAAGAGGATAAGAAGCACG
AGCGGCACCCCATCTTCGGCAACATCGTGGACGAGGTGGCCTACCACGAGAAGTACCCCACCATCTACCA
CCTGAGAAAGAAACTGGTGGACAGCACCGACAAGGCCGACCTGCGGCTGATCTATCTGGCCCTGGCCCAC
ATGATCAAGTTCCGGGGCCACTTCCTGATCGAGGGCGACCTGAACCCCGACAACAGCGACGTGGACAAGC
TGTTCATCCAGCTGGTGCAGACCTACAACCAGCTGTTCGAGGAAAACCCCATCAACGCCAGCGGCGTGGA
CGCCAAGGCCATCCTGTCTGCCAGACTGAGCAAGAGCAGACGGCTGGAAAATCTGATCGCCCAGCTGCCC
GGCGAGAAGAAGAATGGCCTGTTCGGCAACCTGATTGCCCTGAGCCTGGGCCTGACCCCCAACTTCAAGA
GCAACTTCGACCTGGCCGAGGATGCCAAACTGCAGCTGAGCAAGGACACCTACGACGACGACCTGGACAA
CCTGCTGGCCCAGATCGGCGACCAGTACGCCGACCTGTTTCTGGCCGCCAAGAACCTGTCCGACGCCATC
CTGCTGAGCGACATCCTGAGAGTGAACACCGAGATCACCAAGGCCCCCCTGAGCGCCTCTATGATCAAGA
GATACGACGAGCACCACCAGGACCTGACCCTGCTGAAAGCTCTCGTGCGGCAGCAGCTGCCTGAGAAGTA
CAAAGAGATTTTCTTCGACCAGAGCAAGAACGGCTACGCCGGCTACATCGATGGCGGAGCCAGCCAGGAA
GAGTTCTACAAGTTCATCAAGCCCATCCTGGAAAAGATGGACGGCACCGAGGAACTGCTCGTGAAGCTGA
ACAGAGAGGACCTGCTGCGGAAGCAGCGGACCTTCGACAACGGCAGCATCCCCCACCAGATCCACCTGGG
AGAGCTGCACGCCATTCTGCGGCGGCAGGAAGATTTTTACCCATTCCTGAAGGACAACCGGGAAAAGATC
GAGAAGATCCTGACCTTCCGCATCCCCTACTACGTGGGCCCTCTGGCCAGGGGAAACAGCAGATTCGCCT
GGATGACCAGAAAGAGCGAGGAAACCATCACCCCCTGGAACTTCGAGGAAGTGGTGGACAAGGGCGCCAG
CGCCCAGAGCTTCATCGAGCGGATGACCAACTTCGATAAGAACCTGCCCAACGAGAAGGTGCTGCCCAAG
CACAGCCTGCTGTACGAGTACTTCACCGTGTACAACGAGCTGACCAAAGTGAAATACGTGACCGAGGGAA
TGAGAAAGCCCGCCTTCCTGAGCGGCGAGCAGAAAAAAGCCATCGTGGACCTGCTGTTCAAGACCAACCG
GAAAGTGACCGTGAAGCAGCTGAAAGAGGACTACTTCAAGAAAATCGAGTGCTTCGACTCCGTGGAAATC
TCCGGCGTGGAAGATCGGTTCAACGCCTCCCTGGGCACATACCACGATCTGCTGAAAATTATCAAGGACA
AGGACTTCCTGGACAATGAGGAAAACGAGGACATTCTGGAAGATATCGTGCTGACCCTGACACTGTTTGA
GGACAGAGAGATGATCGAGGAACGGCTGAAAACCTATGCCCACCTGTTCGACGACAAAGTGATGAAGCAG
CTGAAGCGGCGGAGATACACCGGCTGGGGCAGGCTGAGCCGGAAGCTGATCAACGGCATCCGGGACAAGC
AGTCCGGCAAGACAATCCTGGATTTCCTGAAGTCCGACGGCTTCGCCAACAGAAACTTCATGCAGCTGAT
CCACGACGACAGCCTGACCTTTAAAGAGGACATCCAGAAAGCCCAGGTGTCCGGCCAGGGCGATAGCCTG
CACGAGCACATTGCCAATCTGGCCGGCAGCCCCGCCATTAAGAAGGGCATCCTGCAGACAGTGAAGGTGG
TGGACGAGCTCGTGAAAGTGATGGGCCGGCACAAGCCCGAGAACATCGTGATCGAAATGGCCAGAGAGAA
CCAGACCACCCAGAAGGGACAGAAGAACAGCCGCGAGAGAATGAAGCGGATCGAAGAGGGCATCAAAGAG
CTGGGCAGCCAGATCCTGAAAGAACACCCCGTGGAAAACACCCAGCTGCAGAACGAGAAGCTGTACCTGT
ACTACCTGCAGAATGGGCGGGATATGTACGTGGACCAGGAACTGGACATCAACCGGCTGTCCGACTACGA
TGTGGACGCTATCGTGCCTCAGAGCTTTCTGAAGGACGACTCCATCGATAACAAAGTGCTGACTCGGAGC
GACAAGAACCGGGGCAAGAGCGACAACGTGCCCTCCGAAGAGGTCGTGAAGAAGATGAAGAACTACTGGC
GCCAGCTGCTGAATGCCAAGCTGATTACCCAGAGGAAGTTCGACAATCTGACCAAGGCCGAGAGAGGCGG
CCTGAGCGAACTGGATAAGGCCGGCTTCATCAAGAGACAGCTGGTGGAAACCCGGCAGATCACAAAGCAC
GTGGCACAGATCCTGGACTCCCGGATGAACACTAAGTACGACGAGAACGACAAACTGATCCGGGAAGTGA
AAGTGATCACCCTGAAGTCCAAGCTGGTGTCCGATTTCCGGAAGGATTTCCAGTTTTACAAAGTGCGCGA
GATCAACAACTACCACCACGCCCACGACGCCTACCTGAACGCCGTCGTGGGAACCGCCCTGATCAAAAAG
TACCCTAAGCTGGAAAGCGAGTTCGTGTACGGCGACTACAAGGTGTACGACGTGCGGAAGATGATCGCCA
AGAGCGAGCAGGAAATCGGCAAGGCTACCGCCAAGTACTTCTTCTACAGCAACATCATGAACTTTTTCAA
GACCGAGATTACCCTGGCCAACGGCGAGATCCGGAAGCGGCCTCTGATCGAGACAAACGGCGAAACAGGC
GAGATCGTGTGGGATAAGGGCCGGGACTTTGCCACCGTGCGGAAAGTGCTGTCTATGCCCCAAGTGAATA
TCGTGAAAAAGACCGAGGTGCAGACAGGCGGCTTCAGCAAAGAGTCTATCCTGCCCAAGAGGAACAGCGA
CAAGCTGATCGCCAGAAAGAAGGACTGGGACCCTAAGAAGTACGGCGGCTTCGACAGCCCCACCGTGGCC
TATTCTGTGCTGGTGGTGGCCAAAGTGGAAAAGGGCAAGTCCAAGAAACTGAAGAGTGTGAAAGAGCTGC
TGGGGATCACCATCATGGAAAGAAGCAGCTTCGAGAAGAATCCCATCGACTTTCTGGAAGCCAAGGGCTA
CAAAGAAGTGAAAAAGGACCTGATCATCAAGCTGCCTAAGTACTCCCTGTTCGAGCTGGAAAACGGCCGG
AAGAGAATGCTGGCCTCTGCCGGCGAACTGCAGAAGGGAAACGAACTGGCCCTGCCCTCCAAATATGTGA
ACTTCCTGTACCTGGCCAGCCACTATGAGAAGCTGAAGGGCTCCCCCGAGGATAATGAGCAGAAACAGCT
GTTTGTGGAACAGCACAAACACTACCTGGACGAGATCATCGAGCAGATCAGCGAGTTCTCCAAGAGAGTG
ATCCTGGCCGACGCTAATCTGGACAAGGTGCTGAGCGCCTACAACAAGCACAGAGACAAGCCTATCAGAG
AGCAGGCCGAGAATATCATCCACCTGTTTACCCTGACCAATCTGGGAGCCCCTGCCGCCTTCAAGTACTT
TGACACCACCATCGACCGGAAGAGGTACACCAGCACCAAAGAGGTGCTGGACGCCACCCTGATCCACCAG
AGCATCACCGGCCTGTACGAGACACGGATCGACCTGTCTCAGCTGGGAGGCGACGCCTATCCCTATGACG
TGCCCGATTATGCCAGCCTGGGCAGCGGCTCCCCCAAGAAAAAACGCAAGGTGGAAGATCCTAAGAAAAA
GCGGAAAGTGGACGGCATTGGTAGTGGGAGCAACGGCAGCAGCGGATCCAGCGAGCTGATTAAGGAGAAC
ATGCACATGAAGCTGTACATGGAGGGCACCGTGGACAACCATCACTTCAAGTGCACATCCGAGGGCGAAG
GCAAGCCCTACGAGGGCACCCAGACCATGAGAATCAAGGTGGTCGAGGGCGGCCCTCTCCCCTTCGCCTT
CGACATCCTGGCTACTAGCTTCCTCTACGGCAGCAAGACCTTCATCAACCACACCCAGGGCATCCCCGAC
TTCTTCAAGCAGTCCTTCCCTGAGGGCTTCACATGGGAGAGAGTCACCACATACGAAGACGGGGGCGTGC
TGACCGCTACCCAGGACACCAGCCTCCAGGACGGCTGCCTCATCTACAACGTCAAGATCAGAGGGGTGAA
CTTCACATCCAACGGCCCTGTGATGCAGAAGAAAACACTCGGCTGGGAGGCCTTCACCGAGACGCTGTAC
CCCGCTGACGGCGGCCTGGAAGGCAGAAACGACATGGCCCTGAAGCTCGTGGGCGGGAGCCATCTGATCG
CAAACATCAAGACCACATATAGATCCAAGAAACCCGCTAAGAACCTCAAGATGCCTGGCGTCTACTATGT
GGACTACAGACTGGAAAGAATCAAGGAGGCCAACAACGAGACCTACGTCGAGCAGCACGAGGTGGCAGTG
GCCAGATACTGCGACCTCCCTAGCAAACTGGGGCACAAGCTTAATGGCGGTGGCGGAGGGATGGATGCTA
AGTCACTAACTGCCTGGTCCCGGACACTGGTGACCTTCAAGGATGTATTTGTGGACTTCACCAGGGAGGA
GTGGAAGCTGCTGGACACTGCTCAGCAGATCGTGTACAGAAATGTGATGCTGGAGAACTATAAGAACCTG
GTTTCCTTGGGTTATCAGCTTACTAAGCCAGATGTGATCCTCCGGTTGGAGAAGGGAGAAGAGCCCTAGT
AACGCGTGAATTCACTCCTCAGGTGCAGGCTGCCTATCAGAAGGTGGTGGCTGGTGTGGCCAATGCCCTG
GCTCACAAATACCACTGAGATCTTTTTCCCTCTGCCAAAAATTATGGGGACATCATGAAGCCCCTTGAGC
ATCTGACTTCTGGCTAATAAAGGAAATTTATTTTCATTGCAATAGTGTGTTGGAATTTTTTGTGTCTCTC
ACTCGGAAGGACATATGGGAGGGCAAATCATTTAAAACATCAGAATGAGTATTTGGTTTAGAGTTTGGCA
ACATATGCCCATATGCTGGCTGCCATGAACAAAGGTTGGCTATAAAGAGGTCATCAGTATATGAAACAGC
CCCCTGCTGTCCATTCCTTATTCCATAGAAAAGCCTTGACTTGAGGTTAGATTTTTTTTATATTTTGTTT
TGTGTTATTTTTTTCTTTAACATCCCTAAAATTTTCCTTACATGTTTTACTAGCCAGATTTTTCCTCCTC
TCCTGACTACTCCCAGTCATAGCTGTCCCTCTTCTCTTATGGAGATCCCTCGACCTGCAGCCCAAGCTTA
TAACTTCGTATAGCATACATTATACGAAGTTATGCGGCCGCACCGGTATGCATTTAATTAAGATATCAGC
TTTACTAGGGACAGGATTGGTGACAGAAAAGCCCCATCCTTAGGCCTCCTCCTTCCTAGTCTCCTGATAT
TGGGTCTAACCCCCACCTCCTGTTAGGCAGATTCCTTATCTGGTGACACACCCCCATTTCCTGGAGCCAT
CTCTCTCCTTGCCAGAACCTCTAAGGTTTGCTTACGATGGAGCCAGAGAGGATCCTGGGAGGGAGAGCTT
GGCAGGGGGTGGGAGGGAAGGGGGGGATGCGTGACCTGCCCGGTTCTCAGTGGCCACCCTGCGCTACCCT
CTCCCAGAACCTGAGCTGCTCTGACGCGGCTGTCTGGTGCGTTTCACTGATCCTGGTGCTGCAGCTTCCT
TACACTTCCCAAGAGGAGAAGCAGTTTGGAAAAACAAAATCAGAATAAGTTGGTCCTGAGTTCTAACTTT
GGCTCTTCACCTTTCTAGTCCCCAATTTATATTGTTCCTCCGTGCGTCAGTTTTACCTGTGAGATAAGGC
CAGTAGCCAGCCCCGTCCTGGCAGGGCTGTGGTGAGGAGGGGGGTGTCCGTGTGGAAAACTCCCTTTGTG
AGAATGGTGCGTCCTAGGTGTTCACCAGGTCGTGGCCGCCTCTACTCCCTTTCTCTTTCTCCATCCTTCT
TTCCTTAAAGAGTCCCCAGTGCTATCTGGGACATATTCCTCCGCCCAGAGCAGGGTCCCGCTTCCCTAAG
GCCCTGCTCTGGGCTTCTGGGTTTGAGTCCTTGGCAAGCCCAGGAGAGGCGCTCAGGCTTCCCTGTCCCC
CTTCCTCGTCCACCATCTCATGCCCCTGGCTCTCCTGCCCCTTCCCTACAGGGGTTCCTGGCTCTGCTCT
AAGGGCGAATTCGCCAGGAACCGTAAAAAGGCCGCGTTGCTGGCGTTTTTCCATAGGCTCCGCCCCCCTG
ACGAGCATCACAAAAATCGACGCTCAAGTCAGAGGTGGCGAAACCCGACAGGACTATAAAGATACCAGGC
GTTTCCCCCTGGAAGCTCCCTCGTGCGCTCTCCTGTTCCGACCCTGCCGCTTACCGGATACCTGTCCGCC
TTTCTCCCTTCGGGAAGCGTGGCGCTTTCTCATAGCTCACGCTGTAGGTATCTCAGTTCGGTGTAGGTCG
TTCGCTCCAAGCTGGGCTGTGTGCACGAACCCCCCGTTCAGCCCGACCGCTGCGCCTTATCCGGTAACTA
TCGTCTTGAGTCCAACCCGGTAAGACACGACTTATCGCCACTGGCAGCAGCCACTGGTAACAGGATTAGC
AGAGCGAGGTATGTAGGCGGTGCTACAGAGTTCTTGAAGTGGTGGCCTAACTACGGCTACACTAGAAGAA
CAGTATTTGGTATCTGCGCTCTGCTGAAGCCAGTTACCTTCGGAAAAAGAGTTGGTAGCTCTTGATCCGG
CAAACAAACCACCGCTGGTAGCGGTGGTTTTTTTGTTTGCAAGCAGCAGATTACGCGCAGAAAAAAAGGA
TCTCAAGAAGATCCTTTGATCTTTTCTACGGGGTCTGACGCTCAGTGGAACGAAAACTCACGTTAAGGGA
TTTTGGTCATGAGATTATCAAAAAGGATCTTCACCTAGATCCTTTTAAATTAAAAATGAAGTTTTAAATC
AATCTAAAGTATATATGAGTAAACTTGGTCTGACAGTTACCAATGCTTAATCAGTGAGGCACCTATCTCA
GCGATCTGTCTATTTCGTTCATCCATAGTTGCCTGACTCCCCGTCGTGTAGATAACTACGATACGGGAGG
GCTTACCATCTGGCCCCAGTGCTGCAATGATACCGCGAGACCCACGCTCACCGGCTCCAGATTTATCAGC
AATAAACCAGCCAGCCGGAAGGGCCGAGCGCAGAAGTGGTCCTGCAACTTTATCCGCCTCCATCCAGTCT
ATTAATTGTTGCCGGGAAGCTAGAGTAAGTAGTTCGCCAGTTAATAGTTTGCGCAACGTTGTTGCCATTG
CTACAGGCATCGTGGTGTCACGCTCGTCGTTTGGTATGGCTTCATTCAGCTCCGGTTCCCAACGATCAAG
GCGAGTTACATGATCCCCCATGTTGTGCAAAAAAGCGGTTAGCTCCTTCGGTCCTCCGATCGTTGTCAGA
AGTAAGTTGGCCGCAGTGTTATCACTCATGGTTATGGCAGCACTGCATAATTCTCTTACTGTCATGCCAT
CCGTAAGATGCTTTTCTGTGACTGGTGAGTACTCAACCAAGTCATTCTGAGAATAGTGTATGCGGCGACC
GAGTTGCTCTTGCCCGGCGTCAATACGGGATAATACCGCGCCACATAGCAGAACTTTAAAAGTGCTCATC
ATTGGAAAACGTTCTTCGGGGCGAAAACTCTCAAGGATCTTACCGCTGTTGAGATCCAGTTCGATGTAAC
CCACTCGTGCACCCAACTGATCTTCAGCATCTTTTACTTTCACCAGCGTTTCTGGGTGAGCAAAAACAGG
AAGGCAAAATGCCGCAAAAAAGGGAATAAGGGCGACACGGAAATGTTGAATACTCATACTCTTCCTTTTT
CAATATTATTGAAGCATTTATCAGGGTTGAATTCGCCCTTTGCTTTCTCTGACCAGCATTCTCTCCCCTG
GGCCTGTGCCGCTTTCTGTCTGCAGCTTGTGGCCTGGGTCACCTCTACGGCTGGCCCAGATCCTTCCCTG
CCGCCTCCTTCAGGTTCCGTCTTCCTCCACTCCCTCTTCCCCTTGCTCTCTGCTGTGTTGCTGCCCAAGG
ATGCTCTTTCCGGAGCACTTCCTTCTCGGCGCTGCACCACGTGATGTCCTCTGAGCGGATCCTCCCCGTG
TCTGGGTCCTCTCCGGGCATCTCTCCTCCCTCACCCAACCCCATGCCGTCTTCACTCGCTGGGTTCCCTT
TTCCTTCTCCTTCTGGGGCCTGTGCCATCTCTCGTTTCTTAGGATGGCCTTCTCCGACGGATGTCTCCCT
TGCGTCCCGCCTCCCCTTCTTGTAGGCCTGCATCATCACCGTTTTTCTGGACAACCCCAAAGTACCCCGT
CTCCCTGGCTTTAGCCACCTCTCCATCCTCTTGCTTTCTTTGCCTGGACACCCCGTTCTCCTGTGGATTC
GGGTCACCTCTCACTCCTTTCATTTGGGCAGCTCCCCTACCCCCCTTACCTCTCTAGTCTGTGCTAGCTC
TTCCAGCCCCCTGTCATGGCATCTTCCAGGGGTCCGAGAGCTCAGCTAGTCTTCTTCCTCCAACCCGGGC
CCCTATGTCCACTTCAGGACAGCATGTTTGCTGCCTCCAGGGATCCTGTGTCCCCGAGCTGGGACCACCT
TATATTCCCAGGGCCGGTTAATGTGGCTCTGGTTCTGGGTACTTTTATCTGTCCCCTCCACCCCACAGTG
GGGCAATAACTTCGTATAGCATACATTATACGAAGTTATAAGCTTCTGACCTCTTCTCTTCCTCCCACAG
GGCCTCGAGAGATCTGGCAGCGGAGAGGGCAGAGGAAGTCTTCTAACATGCGGTGACGTGGAGGAGAATC
CCGGCCCTAGGCTCGAGATGACCGAGTACAAGCCCACGGTGCGCCTCGCCACCCGCGACGACGTCCCCAG
GGCCGTACGCACCCTCGCCGCCGCGTTCGCCGACTACCCCGCCACGCGCCACACCGTCGATCCGGACCGC
CACATCGAGCGGGTCACCGAGCTGCAAGAACTCTTCCTCACGCGCGTCGGGCTCGACATCGGCAAGGTGT
GGGTCGCGGACGACGGCGCCGCGGTGGCGGTCTGGACCACGCCGGAGAGCGTCGAAGCGGGGGCGGTGTT
CGCCGAGATCGGCCCGCGCATGGCCGAGTTGAGCGGTTCCCGGCTGGCCGCGCAGCAACAGATGGAAGGC
CTCCTGGCGCCGCACCGGCCCAAGGAGCCCGCGTGGTTCCTGGCCACCGTCGGCGTCTCGCCCGACCACC
AGGGCAAGGGTCTGGGCAGCGCCGTCGTGCTCCCCGGAGTGGAGGCGGCCGAGCGCGCCGGGGTGCCCGC
CTTCCTGGAGACCTCCGCGCCCCGCAACCTCCCCTTCTACGAGCGGCTCGGCTTCACCGTCACCGCCGAC
GTCGAGGTGCCCGAAGGACCGCGCACCTGGTGCATGACCCGCAAGCCCGGTGCCTGATCTAGAGGGCCCG
TTTAAACCCGCTGATCAGCCTCGACTGTGCCTTCTAGTTGCCAGCCATCTGTTGTTTGCCCCTCCCCCGT
GCCTTCCTTGACCCTGGAAGGTGCCACTCCCACTGTCCTTTCCTAATAAAATGAGGAAATTGCATCGCAT
TGTCTGAGTAGGTGTCATTCTATTCTGGGGGGTGGGGTGGGGCAGGACAGCAAGGGGGAGGATTGGGAAG
ACAATAGCAGGCATGCTGGGGATGCGGTGGGCTCTATGGGTCATAACTTCGTATAGCATACATTATACGA
AGTTATTCGACATTGATTATTGACTAGTTATTAATAGTAATCAATTACGGGGTCATTAGTTCATAGCCCA
TATATGGAGTTCCGCGTTACATAACTTACGGTAAATGGCCCGCCTGGCTGACCGCCCAACGACCCCCGCC
CATTGACGTCAATAATGACGTATGTTCCCATAGTAACGCCAATAGGGACTTTCCATTGACGTCAATGGGT
GGAGTATTTACGGTAAACTGCCCACTTGGCAGTACATCAAGTGTATCATATGCCAAGTACGCCCCCTATT
GACGTCAATGACGGTAAATGGCCCGCCTGGCATTATGCCCAGTACATGACCTTATGGGACTTTCCTACTT
GGCAGTACATCTACGTATTAGTCATCGCTATTACCATGGTCGAGGTGAGCCCCACGTTCTGCTTCACTCT
CCCCATCTCCCCCCCCTCCCCACCCCCAATTTTGTATTTATTTATTTTTTAATTATTTTGTGCAGCGATG
GGGGCGGGGG
